>Addgene plasmid #79449 | pDGE146 | depositor full sequence | sequence record 148614 | pDGE146 sequence 17569 bps
TTCCTGGCGTTTTCTTGTCGCGTGTTTTAGTCGCATAAAGTAGAATACTTGCGACTAGAACCGGAGACAT
TACGCCATGAACAAGAGCGCCGCCGCTGGCCTGCTGGGCTATGCCCGCGTCAGCACCGACGACCAGGACT
TGACCAACCAACGGGCCGAACTGCACGCGGCCGGCTGCACCAAGCTGTTTTCCGAGAAGATCACCGGCAC
CAGGCGCGACCGCCCGGAGCTGGCCAGGATGCTTGACCACCTACGCCCTGGCGACGTTGTGACAGTGACC
AGGCTAGACCGCCTGGCCCGCAGCACCCGCGACCTACTGGACATTGCCGAGCGCATCCAGGAGGCCGGCG
CGGGCCTGCGTAGCCTGGCAGAGCCGTGGGCCGACACCACCACGCCGGCCGGCCGCATGGTGTTGACCGT
GTTCGCCGGCATTGCCGAGTTCGAGCGTTCCCTAATCATCGACCGCACCCGGAGCGGGCGCGAGGCCGCC
AAGGCCCGAGGCGTGAAGTTTGGCCCCCGCCCTACCCTCACCCCGGCACAGATCGCGCACGCCCGCGAGC
TGATCGACCAGGAAGGCCGCACCGTGAAAGAGGCGGCTGCACTGCTTGGCGTGCATCGCTCGACCCTGTA
CCGCGCACTTGAGCGCAGCGAGGAAGTGACGCCCACCGAGGCCAGGCGGCGCGGTGCCTTCCGTGAGGAC
GCATTGACCGAGGCCGACGCCCTGGCGGCCGCCGAGAATGAACGCCAAGAGGAACAAGCATGAAACCGCA
CCAGGACGGCCAGGACGAACCGTTTTTCATTACCGAAGAGATCGAGGCGGAGATGATCGCGGCCGGGTAC
GTGTTCGAGCCGCCCGCGCACGTCTCAACCGTGCGGCTGCATGAAATCCTGGCCGGTTTGTCTGATGCCA
AGCTGGCGGCCTGGCCGGCCAGCTTGGCCGCTGAAGAAACCGAGCGCCGCCGTCTAAAAAGGTGATGTGT
ATTTGAGTAAAACAGCTTGCGTCATGCGGTCGCTGCGTATATGATGCGATGAGTAAATAAACAAATACGC
AAGGGGAACGCATGAAGGTTATCGCTGTACTTAACCAGAAAGGCGGGTCAGGCAAGACGACCATCGCAAC
CCATCTAGCCCGCGCCCTGCAACTCGCCGGGGCCGATGTTCTGTTAGTCGATTCCGATCCCCAGGGCAGT
GCCCGCGATTGGGCGGCCGTGCGGGAAGATCAACCGCTAACCGTTGTCGGCATCGACCGCCCGACGATTG
ACCGCGACGTGAAGGCCATCGGCCGGCGCGACTTCGTAGTGATCGACGGAGCGCCCCAGGCGGCGGACTT
GGCTGTGTCCGCGATCAAGGCAGCCGACTTCGTGCTGATTCCGGTGCAGCCAAGCCCTTACGACATATGG
GCCACCGCCGACCTGGTGGAGCTGGTTAAGCAGCGCATTGAGGTCACGGATGGAAGGCTACAAGCGGCCT
TTGTCGTGTCGCGGGCGATCAAAGGCACGCGCATCGGCGGTGAGGTTGCCGAGGCGCTGGCCGGGTACGA
GCTGCCCATTCTTGAGTCCCGTATCACGCAGCGCGTGAGCTACCCAGGCACTGCCGCCGCCGGCACAACC
GTTCTTGAATCAGAACCCGAGGGCGACGCTGCCCGCGAGGTCCAGGCGCTGGCCGCTGAAATTAAATCAA
AACTCATTTGAGTTAATGAGGTAAAGAGAAAATGAGCAAAAGCACAAACACGCTAAGTGCCGGCCGTCCG
AGCGCACGCAGCAGCAAGGCTGCAACGTTGGCCAGCCTGGCAGACACGCCAGCCATGAAGCGGGTCAACT
TTCAGTTGCCGGCGGAGGATCACACCAAGCTGAAGATGTACGCGGTACGCCAAGGCAAGACCATTACCGA
GCTGCTATCTGAATACATCGCGCAGCTACCAGAGTAAATGAGCAAATGAATAAATGAGTAGATGAATTTT
AGCGGCTAAAGGAGGCGGCATGGAAAATCAAGAACAACCAGGCACCGACGCCGTGGAATGCCCCATGTGT
GGAGGAACGGGCGGTTGGCCAGGCGTAAGCGGCTGGGTTGTCTGCCGGCCCTGCAATGGCACTGGAACCC
CCAAGCCCGAGGAATCGGCGTGACGGTCGCAAACCATCCGGCCCGGTACAAATCGGCGCGGCGCTGGGTG
ATGACCTGGTGGAGAAGTTGAAGGCCGCGCAGGCCGCCCAGCGGCAACGCATCGAGGCAGAAGCACGCCC
CGGTGAATCGTGGCAAGCGGCCGCTGATCGAATCCGCAAAGAATCCCGGCAACCGCCGGCAGCCGGTGCG
CCGTCGATTAGGAAGCCGCCCAAGGGCGACGAGCAACCAGATTTTTTCGTTCCGATGCTCTATGACGTGG
GCACCCGCGATAGTCGCAGCATCATGGACGTGGCCGTTTTCCGTCTGTCGAAGCGTGACCGACGAGCTGG
CGAGGTGATCCGCTACGAGCTTCCAGACGGGCACGTAGAGGTTTCCGCAGGGCCGGCCGGCATGGCCAGT
GTGTGGGATTACGACCTGGTACTGATGGCGGTTTCCCATCTAACCGAATCCATGAACCGATACCGGGAAG
GGAAGGGAGACAAGCCCGGCCGCGTGTTCCGTCCACACGTTGCGGACGTACTCAAGTTCTGCCGGCGAGC
CGATGGCGGAAAGCAGAAAGACGACCTGGTAGAAACCTGCATTCGGTTAAACACCACGCACGTTGCCATG
CAGCGTACGAAGAAGGCCAAGAACGGCCGCCTGGTGACGGTATCCGAGGGTGAAGCCTTGATTAGCCGCT
ACAAGATCGTAAAGAGCGAAACCGGGCGGCCGGAGTACATCGAGATCGAGCTAGCTGATTGGATGTACCG
CGAGATCACAGAAGGCAAGAACCCGGACGTGCTGACGGTTCACCCCGATTACTTTTTGATCGATCCCGGC
ATCGGCCGTTTTCTCTACCGCCTGGCACGCCGCGCCGCAGGCAAGGCAGAAGCCAGATGGTTGTTCAAGA
CGATCTACGAACGCAGTGGCAGCGCCGGAGAGTTCAAGAAGTTCTGTTTCACCGTGCGCAAGCTGATCGG
GTCAAATGACCTGCCGGAGTACGATTTGAAGGAGGAGGCGGGGCAGGCTGGCCCGATCCTAGTCATGCGC
TACCGCAACCTGATCGAGGGCGAAGCATCCGCCGGTTCCTAATGTACGGAGCAGATGCTAGGGCAAATTG
CCCTAGCAGGGGAAAAAGGTCGAAAAGGTGTCTTTCCTGTGGATAGCACGTACATTGGGAACCCAAAGCC
GTACATTGGGAACCGGAACCCGTACATTGGGAACCCAAAGCCGTACATTGGGAACCGGTCACACATGTAA
GTGACTGATATAAAAGAGAAAAAAGGCGATTTTTCCGCCTAAAACTCTTTAAAACTTATTAAAACTCTTA
AAACCCGCCTGGCCTGTGCATAACTGTCTGGCCAGCGCACAGCCGAAGAGCTGCAAAAAGCGCCTACCCT
TCGGTCGCTGCGCTCCCTACGCCCCGCCGCTTCGCGTCGGCCTATCGCGGCCGCTGGCCGCTCAAAAATG
GCTGGCCTACGGCCAGGCAATCTACCAGGGCGCGGACAAGCCGCGCCGTCGCCACTCGACCGCCGGCGCC
CACATCAAGGCACCCTGCCTCGCGCGTTTCGGTGATGACGGTGAAAACCTCTGACACATGCAGCTCCCGG
AGACGGTCACAGCTTGTCTGTAAGCGGATGCCGGGAGCAGACAAGCCCGTCAGGGCGCGTCAGCGGGTGT
TGGCGGGTGTCGGGGCGCAGCCATGACCCAGTCACGTAGCGATAGCGGAGTGTATACTGGCTTAACTATG
CGGCATCAGAGCAGATTGTACTGAGAGTGCACCATATGCGGTGTGAAATACCGCACAGATGCGTAAGGAG
AAAATACCGCATCAGGCGCTCTTCCGCTTCCTCGCTCACTGACTCGCTGCGCTCGGTCGTTCGGCTGCGG
CGAGCGGTATCAGCTCACTCAAAGGCGGTAATACGGTTATCCACAGAATCAGGGGATAACGCAGGAAAGA
ACATGTGAGCAAAAGGCCAGCAAAAGGCCAGGAACCGTAAAAAGGCCGCGTTGCTGGCGTTTTTCCATAG
GCTCCGCCCCCCTGACGAGCATCACAAAAATCGACGCTCAAGTCAGAGGTGGCGAAACCCGACAGGACTA
TAAAGATACCAGGCGTTTCCCCCTGGAAGCTCCCTCGTGCGCTCTCCTGTTCCGACCCTGCCGCTTACCG
GATACCTGTCCGCCTTTCTCCCTTCGGGAAGCGTGGCGCTTTCTCATAGCTCACGCTGTAGGTATCTCAG
TTCGGTGTAGGTCGTTCGCTCCAAGCTGGGCTGTGTGCACGAACCCCCCGTTCAGCCCGACCGCTGCGCC
TTATCCGGTAACTATCGTCTTGAGTCCAACCCGGTAAGACACGACTTATCGCCACTGGCAGCAGCCACTG
GTAACAGGATTAGCAGAGCGAGGTATGTAGGCGGTGCTACAGAGTTCTTGAAGTGGTGGCCTAACTACGG
CTACACTAGAAGGACAGTATTTGGTATCTGCGCTCTGCTGAAGCCAGTTACCTTCGGAAAAAGAGTTGGT
AGCTCTTGATCCGGCAAACAAACCACCGCTGGTAGCGGTGGTTTTTTTGTTTGCAAGCAGCAGATTACGC
GCAGAAAAAAAGGATCTCAAGAAGATCCTTTGATCTTTTCTACGGGGTCTGACGCTCAGTGGAACGAAAA
CTCACGTTAAGGGATTTTGGTCATGCATGATATATCTCCCAATTTGTGTAGGGCTTATTATGCACGCTTA
AAAATAATAAAAGCAGACTTGACCTGATAGTTTGGCTGTGAGCAATTATGTGCTTAGTGCATCTAATCGC
TTGAGTTAACGCCGGCGAAGCGGCGTCGGCTTGAACGAATTTCTAGCTAGACATTATTTGCCGACTACCT
TGGTGATCTCGCCTTTCACGTAGTGGACAAATTCTTCCAACTGATCTGCGCGCGAGGCCAAGCGATCTTC
TTCTTGTCCAAGATAAGCCTGTCTAGCTTCAAGTATGACGGGCTGATACTGGGCCGGCAGGCGCTCCATT
GCCCAGTCGGCAGCGACATCCTTCGGCGCGATTTTGCCGGTTACTGCGCTGTACCAAATGCGGGACAACG
TAAGCACTACATTTCGCTCATCGCCAGCCCAGTCGGGCGGCGAGTTCCATAGCGTTAAGGTTTCATTTAG
CGCCTCAAATAGATCCTGTTCAGGAACCGGATCAAAGAGTTCCTCCGCCGCTGGACCTACCAAGGCAACG
CTATGTTCTCTTGCTTTTGTCAGCAAGATAGCCAGATCAATGTCGATCGTGGCTGGCTCGAAGATACCTG
CAAGAATGTCATTGCGCTGCCATTCTCCAAATTGCAGTTCGCGCTTAGCTGGATAACGCCACGGAATGAT
GTCGTCGTGCACAACAATGGTGACTTCTACAGCGCGGAGAATCTCGCTCTCTCCAGGGGAAGCCGAAGTT
TCCAAAAGGTCGTTGATCAAAGCTCGCCGCGTTGTTTCATCAAGCCTTACGGTCACCGTAACCAGCAAAT
CAATATCACTGTGTGGCTTCAGGCCGCCATCCACTGCGGAGCCGTACAAATGTACGGCCAGCAACGTCGG
TTCGAGATGGCGCTCGATGACGCCAACTACCTCTGATAGTTGAGTCGATACTTCGGCGATCACCGCTTCC
CCCATGATGTTTAACTTTGTTTTAGGGCGACTGCCCTGCTGCGTAACATCGTTGCTGCTCCATAACATCA
AACATCGACCCACGGCGTAACGCGCTTGCTGCTTGGATGCCCGAGGCATAGACTGTACCCCAAAAAAACA
GTCATAACAAGCCATGAAAACCGCCACTGCGCCGTTACCACCGCTGCGTTCGGTCAAGGTTCTGGACCAG
TTGCGTGAGCGCATACGCTACTTGCATTACAGCTTACGAACCGAACAGGCTTATGTCCACTGGGTTCGTG
CCCGAATTGATCACAGGCAGCAACGCTCTGTCATCGTTACAATCAGCATGCTACCCTCCGCGAGATCATC
CGTGTTTAAAACCCGGCAGCTTAGTTGCCGTTCTTCCGAATAGCATCGGTAACATGAGCAAAGTCTGCCG
CCTTACAACGGCTCTCCCGCTGACGCCGTCCCGGACTGATGGGCTGCCTGTATCGAGTGGTGATTTTGTG
CCGAGCTGCCGGTCGGGGAGCTGTTGGCTGGCTGGTGGCAGGATATATTGTGGTGTAAACAAATTGACGC
TTAGACAACTTAATAACACATTGCGGATCCCTCGGTCACATGTGCATCCTCTCTGGGAGCGGAGAATTAA
GGGAGTCACGTTATGACCCCCGCCGATGACGCGGGACAAGCCGTTTTACGTTTGGAACTGACAGAACCGC
AACGTTGAAGGAGCCACTCAGCCGCGGGTTTCTGGAGTTTAATGAGCTAAGCACATACGTCAGAAACCAT
TATTGCGCGTTCAAAAGTCGCCTAAGGTCACTATCAGCTAGCAAATATTTCTTGTCAAAATGCTCCACTG
ACGTTCCATAAATTCCCCTCGGTATCCAATTAGAGTCTCATATTCACTCTCAATCCAAATAATCTGCACC
GGATCTGGATCGTTTCGCATGTCTCCTGAAAGAAGGCCTGCTGATATTAGAAGGGCTACTGAGGCTGATA
TGCCTGCTGTGTGCACTATTGTGAATCATTACATTGAGACTTCTACTGTGAATTTCAGGACTGAGCCTCA
AGAACCACAAGAGTGGACTGATGATCTTGTGAGGCTTAGAGAGAGGTATCCTTGGCTTGTTGCTGAAGTG
GATGGTGAAGTGGCTGGTATTGCTTATGCTGGTCCTTGGAAGGCTAGGAATGCTTACGATTGGACTGCTG
AGTCTACTGTTTACGTGTCTCCTAGGCATCAAAGAACTGGTCTTGGATCTACTCTTTACACTCATCTTTT
GAAGTCTTTGGAGGCTCAGGGTTTCAAGTCTGTGGTTGCTGTGATTGGACTTCCTAATGATCCTTCTGTG
AGGATGCATGAGGCTCTTGGTTATGCTCCTAGGGGAATGCTTAGAGCTGCTGGTTTCAAACATGGAAATT
GGCATGATGTGGGATTCTGGCAGCTTGATTTCTCTCTTCCTGTTCCTCCTAGACCTGTTCTTCCTGTGAC
TGAGATTTGAGCGGGACTCTGGATCTAGAGTCAAGCAGATCGTTCAAACATTTGGCAATAAAGTTTCTTA
AGATTGAATCCTGTTGCCGGTCTTGCGATGATTATCATATAATTTCTGTTGAATTACGTTAAGCATGTAA
TAATTAACATGTAATGCATGACGTTATTTATGAGATGGGTTTTTATGATTAGAGTCCCGCAATTATACAT
TTAATACGCGATAGAAAACAAAATATAGCGCGCAAACTAGGATAAATTATCGCGCGCGGTGTCATCTATG
TTACTAGATCGACGCTTGCTGAATTGGAGCGCTCCATGGGAATTCGTAAAGCGACTAAATGGAGCAACCT
ACTGTTTTTGAAGTTTGGGTTGCCATGTAATCACTTGCAATAAATATATGTACTAATGACTGCATCGGCT
TGCGTGTCTAAATTTGTAGCTTATTGAAAACTTTTTGTGGTTAAAGACGAATCCAGTTAACTAACATAAG
TTTAACAAAACAAGACCTTTTCCATATATAGACCACCGTTACCAACTTACAAAGAAGCCAAATAAAGTAC
AACACAACACTTGCAAGTTACAAAAAGAGAGGAAAAAAAACATGGTACCATTTGACAACATATAGAAACA
CACATAAACATTACTTATAACAAAAAGATTCAAACTCGGCTTTTATTATCTCCCCCTGATCAAATTCTAA
ACACTTTATTCCTCATAAACTAACTCCCCGACATTGGAGTTATTGGACTATGACGATGACATCAGTGGGG
TAAGCTCACTTGTGCCCCAGTTTGCTAGGGAGGTCGCAGTATCTGGCCACAGCCACCTCGTGCTGCTCGA
CGTAGGTTTCTTTGTCGGCCTCCTTGATTCTTTCCAGTCTGTGGTCCACATAGTAGACGCCGGGCATCTT
GAGGTTCTTAGCGGGTTTCTTGGATCTGTATGTGGTCTTGAAGTTGCAGATCAGGTGGCCCCCGCCCACG
AGCTTCAGGGCCATGTCGCTTCTGCCTTCCAGGCCGCCGTCAGCGGGGTACAGCATCTCGGTGTTGGCCT
CCCAGCCGAGTGTTTTCTTCTGCATCACAGGGCCGTTGGATGGGAAGTTCACCCCTCTGATCTTGACGTT
GTAGATGAGGCAGCCGTCCTGGAGGCTGGTGTCCTGGGTAGCGGTCAGCACGCCCCCATCTTCGTATGTG
GTGACTCTCTCCCATGTGAAGCCCTCAGGGAAGGACTGCTTAAAGAAGTCGGGGATGCCCTGGGTGTGGT
TGATGAAGGTTCTGCTGCCGTACATGAAGCTGGTAGCCAGGATGTCGAAGGCGAAGGGGAGAGGGCCGCC
CTCGACCACCTTGATTCTCATGGTCTGGGTGCCCTCGTAGGGCTTGCCTTCGCCCTCGGATGTGCACTTG
AAGTGGTGGTTGTTCACGGTGCCCTCCATGTACAGCTTCATGTGCATGTTCTCCTTAATCAGCTCGCTCA
TAGTAGTGTGCTGGCCACCACGAGTACGGTCACGGTCATGTTCCCCACCAGTATGTTGCTGTCCGTAGTA
CTGAGCTCTGTCTTTCAGATCCTGAGCTTTGCTTCCCAACTTCATCCTTGCACTGTCCAACTTGTCTGAT
CCCTGTGGGTGCTCTCCCGTTGCGTACCTATTCACAATCAATAGGTATCATACCAAGCATTTTACCTATA
TAGATGATATACACAGACACATTCAAGCTAGCTAGGTCAAATTTCGTATTTAGTTAACCAAATGTTCCCT
AGAATTTGCAATTTCTTATTGTTACATTTGTTATTCGACCAAAAAAATTGATCCAAAGCTACTGGCTCAA
CACATGCATGCACATATTGCACAAAATTATGAAGTAAGATGATAAATGTGTGCTTACTTGTAAATCCAAG
AGAAAACGGTTATAGCGGCAATGCCAAACCCTCCAGAGGAAAGAAAACCGGTGATGAGGAGTGCAACTGT
GATGAGAGCCGGGACAAGGATTGGGCTGAAGATAACGAGCAGAGGTGTTGCAACAGTCAAAGCTATGACA
GTTCCAACAAGGGTAAGGCTGGAGAGAACAAGGAGGGAACCACCAGCTGTGACAGCAGTTGCAGCTTTAG
CAATCTGCCTAGACTTGGAGTAGTCAGATCCTCGTCCGGACATCTGGTACTGGTCACGATCTCGGCCCAT
CATCGGGTACTGATCTCTGCCGATGATATCGTGATGGGTTCCTCTAGCTGTATCCGCCATTTTTTTGTTC
TTGTTTACTAGAGAGAATGAGATTTTGAATGAGAGATTGATCAAAAAGATGTGTATATATTTTGGAAGAG
GTAGGAGTGTTTGTTAGATATATTAAGAAAGGAGACGAGAAGTCACGTGTCAATGGAGACATCATGCAAT
TGTAGGCCACGTGTTAATGGCGTCACCATGCAGCCGCTGCATGTGTTAACGAGAGGAGTCTATTCAAAGA
CACGTTTGTTTTTTGCCTAGCTCAGAATGTGGCGTTGGCATCGAACCGAAACATAAAACGCAAAACGAAC
CTTTGGGCTCGTCAGTATGGGTTTGGGCCTTCAATAGATTCCTTCTATACGGCCCACATATCCACTATTG
GCAACAAAATTAGAAAAATTTAGGATTTAGTTTTAAAATTTGTTCCGCGACATTCTAGAACTCCGAGCTC
GAATTCTAGTAGCGGTCCTGCTGAGCCTCGACATGTTGTCGCAAAATTCGCCCTGGACCCGCCCAACGAT
TTGTCGTCACTGTCAAGGTTTGACCTGCACTTCATTTGGGGCCCACATACACCAAAAAAATGCTGCATAA
TTCTCGGGGCAGCAAGTCGGTTACCCGGCCGCCGTGCTGGACCGGGTTGAATGGTGCCCGTAACTTTCGG
TAGAGCGGACGGCCAATACTCAACTTCAAGGAATCTCACCCATGCGCGCCGGCGGGGAACCGGAGTTCCC
TTCAGTGAGCGTTATTAGTTCGCCGCTCGGTGTGTCGTAGATACTAGCCCCTGGGGCACTTTTGAAATTT
GAATAAGATTTATGTAATCAGTCTTTTAGGTTTGACCGGTTCTGCCGCTTTTTTTAAAATTGGATTTGTA
ATAATAAAACGCAATTGTTTGTTATTGTGGCGCTCTATCATAGATGTCGCTATAAACCTATTCAGCACAA
TATATTGTTTTCATTTTAATATTGTACATATAAGTAGTAGGGTACAATCAGTAAATTGAACGGAGAATAT
TATTCATAAAAATACGATAGTAACGGGTGATATATTCATTAGAATGAACCGAAACCGGCGGTAAGGATCT
GAGCTACACATGCTCAGGTTTTTTACAACGTGCACAACAGAATTGAAAGCAAATATCATGCGATCATAGG
CTTCTCGCATATCTCATTAAAGCAGGACAAGCTCACACCTTCCTCTTCTTCTTGGGGTCAGCCCTGCTGT
CTCCACCGAGCTGAGAGAGGTCGATTCTTGTTTCATAGAGCCCCGTAATTGACTGATGAATCAGTGTGGC
GTCCAGGACCTCCTTTGTAGAGGTGTACCGCTTTCTGTCTATGGTGGTGTCGAAGTACTTGAAGGCTGCA
GGCGCGCCCAAGTTGGTCAGAGTAAACAAGTGGATAATGTTTTCTGCCTGCTCCCTGATGGGCTTATCCC
TGTGCTTATTGTAAGCAGAAAGCACCTTATCGAGGTTAGCGTCGGCGAGGATCACTCTTTTGGAGAATTC
GCTTATTTGCTCGATGATCTCATCAAGGTAGTGTTTGTGTTGTTCCACGAACAGCTGCTTCTGCTCATTA
TCTTCGGGAGATCCTTTGAGCTTTTCATAGTGGCTGGCCAGATACAAGAAATTAACGTATTTAGAGGGCA
GTGCCAGCTCGTTACCTTTCTGCAGCTCGCCCGCACTAGCGAGCATTCGTTTCCGGCCGTTTTCAAGCTC
AAAGAGAGAGTACTTGGGAAGCTTAATGATGAGGTCTTTTTTGACCTCTTTATATCCTTTCGCCTCGAGA
AAGTCGATGGGGTTTTTTTCGAAGCTTGATCGCTCCATGATTGTGATGCCCAGCAGTTCCTTGACGCTTT
TGAGTTTTTTAGACTTCCCTTTCTCCACTTTGGCCACAACCAGTACACTGTAAGCGACTGTAGGAGAATC
GAATCCGCCGTATTTCTTGGGGTCCCAATCTTTTTTGCGTGCGATCAGCTTGTCGCTGTTCCTTTTCGGG
AGGATACTTTCCTTGGAGAAGCCTCCGGTCTGTACTTCGGTCTTTTTAACGATGTTCACCTGCGGCATGG
ACAGGACCTTCCGGACTGTCGCGAAATCCCTACCCTTGTCCCACACGATTTCTCCTGTTTCTCCGTTTGT
TTCGATAAGTGGTCGCTTCCGAATCTCTCCATTGGCCAGTGTAATCTCGGTCTTGAAAAAATTCATAATA
TTGCTGTAAAAGAAGTACTTAGCGGTGGCCTTGCCTATTTCCTGCTCAGACTTTGCGATCATTTTCCTAA
CATCGTACACTTTATAGTCTCCGTAAACAAATTCAGATTCAAGCTTGGGATATTTTTTGATAAGTGCAGT
GCCTACCACTGCATTCAGGTAGGCATCATGCGCATGGTGGTAATTGTTGATCTCTCTCACCTTATAAAAC
TGAAAGTCCTTTCTGAAATCTGAAACCAGCTTAGACTTCAGAGTAATAACTTTCACCTCTCGAATCAGTT
TGTCATTTTCATCGTACTTGGTGTTCATGCGTGAATCGAGAATTTGGGCCACGTGCTTGGTGATCTGGCG
TGTCTCAACAAGCTGCCTTTTGATGAAGCCGGCTTTATCCAACTCAGACAGGCCACCTCGTTCAGCCTTA
GTCAGATTATCGAACTTCCGTTGTGTGATCAGTTTGGCGTTCAGCAGCTGCCGCCAATAATTTTTCATTT
TCTTGACAACTTCTTCTGAGGGGACGTTATCACTCTTCCCTCTATTTTTATCGGATCTTGTCAACACTTT
ATTATCAATAGAATCATCTTTGAGAAAAGACTGGGGCACGATATGATCCACGTCGTAGTCGGAGAGCCGA
TTGATGTCCAGTTCCTGATCCACGTACATGTCCCTGCCGTTCTGCAGGTAGTACAGGTAGAGCTTCTCAT
TCTGAAGCTGGGTGTTTTCAACTGGGTGTTCCTTAAGGATTTGGGACCCCAGTTCTTTTATACCCTCTTC
AATCCTCTTCATCCTTTCCCTACTGTTCTTCTGTCCCTTCTGGGTAGTTTGGTTCTCTCGGGCCATCTCG
ATAACGATATTCTCGGGCTTATGCCTTCCCATTACTTTGACGAGTTCATCCACGACCTTAACGGTCTGCA
GTATTCCCTTTTTGATAGCTGGGCTACCTGCAAGATTAGCGATGTGCTCGTGGAGACTGTCCCCCTGGCC
AGAAACTTGTGCTTTCTGGATGTCCTCCTTAAAGGTGAGAGAGTCATCATGGATCAACTGCATGAAGTTC
CGGTTGGCAAATCCATCGGACTTAAGAAAATCCAGGATTGTCTTTCCACTCTGCTTGTCTCGGATCCCAT
TGATCAGTTTTCTTGACAGCCGCCCCCATCCTGTATATCGGCGCCTCTTGAGCTGTTTCATGACTTTGTC
GTCGAAGAGATGAGCGTAAGTTTTCAAGCGTTCTTCAATCATCTCCCTATCTTCAAACAACGTAAGGGTG
AGGACAATGTCCTCAAGAATGTCCTCGTTCTCCTCATTGTCCAGGAAGTCCTTGTCTTTAATGATTTTCA
GGAGATCGTGATACGTTCCCAGGGATGCGTTGAAGCGATCCTCCACTCCGCTGATTTCAACAGAGTCGAA
ACATTCAATCTTTTTGAAATAATCTTCTTTGAGCTGTTTCACGGTAACTTTCCGGTTCGTCTTGAAGAGG
AGGTCCACGATAGCTTTCTTCTGCTCTCCAGACAGGAATGCTGGCTTTCTCATCCCTTCTGTGACGTATT
TGACCTTGGTGAGCTCGTTATAAACTGTGAAGTACTCGTACAGCAGAGAGTGTTTAGGAAGCACCTTTTC
GTTAGGCAGATTTTTATCAAAGTTAGTCATCCTTTCGATGAAGGACTGGGCAGAGGCCCCCTTATCCACG
ACTTCCTCGAAGTTCCAGGGAGTGATAGTCTCTTCTGATTTGCGAGTCATCCACGCGAATCTGGAATTTC
CCCGGGCGAGGGGGCCTACATAGTAGGGTATCCGAAATGTGAGGATTTTCTCAATCTTTTCCCTGTTATC
TTTCAAAAAGGGGTAGAAATCCTCTTGCCGCCTGAGGATAGCGTGCAGTTCGCCCAGGTGAATCTGGTGG
GGGATGCTTCCATTGTCGAAAGTGCGCTGTTTGCGCAACAGATCTTCTCTGTTAAGCTTTACCAGCAGCT
CCTCGGTGCCGTCCATTTTTTCCAAGATGGGCTTAATAAATTTGTAAAATTCCTCCTGGCTTGCTCCGCC
GTCAATGTATCCGGCGTAGCCATTTTTAGACTGATCGAAGAAAATTTCCTTGTACTTCTCAGGCAGTTGC
TGTCTGACAAGGGCCTTCAGCAAAGTCAAGTCTTGGTGGTGCTCATCATAGCGCTTGATCATACTAGCGC
TCAGCGGAGCTTTGGTGATCTCCGTGTTCACTCGCAGAATATCACTCAGCAGAATGGCGTCTGACAGGTT
CTTTGCCGCCAAAAAAAGGTCTGCGTACTGGTCGCCGATCTGGGCCAGCAGATTGTCGAGATCATCATCG
TAGGTGTCTTTGCTCAGTTGAAGCTTGGCATCTTCGGCCAGGTCGAAGTTAGATTTAAAGTTGGGGGTCA
GCCCGAGTGACAGGGCGATAAGATTACCAAACAGGCCGTTCTTCTTCTCCCCAGGGAGCTGTGCGATGAG
GTTTTCGAGCCGCCGGGATTTGGACAGCCTAGCGCTCAGGATTGCTTTGGCGTCAACTCCGGATGCGTTG
ATCGGGTTCTCTTCGAAAAGCTGATTGTAAGTCTGAACCAGTTGGATAAAGAGTTTGTCGACATCGCTGT
TGTCTGGGTTCAGGTCCCCCTCGATGAGGAAGTGTCCCCGAAATTTGATCATATGCGCCAGCGCGAGATA
GATCAACCGCAAGTCAGCCTTATCAGTACTGTCTACAAGCTTCTTCCTCAGATGATATATGGTTGGGTAC
TTTTCATGGTACGCCACCTCGTCCACGATATTGCCAAAGATTGGGTGGCGCTCGTGCTTTTTATCCTCCT
CCACCAAAAAGGACTCCTCCAGCCTATGGAAGAAAGAGTCATCCACCTTAGCCATCTCATTACTAAAGAT
CTCCTGCAGGTAGCAGATCCGATTCTTTCTGCGGGTATATCTGCGCCGTGCTGTTCTTTTGAGCCGCGTG
GCTTCGGCCGTCTCCCCGGAGTCGAACAGGAGGGCGCCAATGAGGTTCTTCTTTATGCTGTGGCGATCGG
TATTGCCCAGAACTTTGAATTTTTTGCTCGGCACCTTGTACTCGTCCGTAATGACGGCCCAGCCGACGCT
GTTTGTGCCGATATCGAGCCCAATGGAGTACTTCTTGTCCATTGCTGCACATACATAACATATCAAGATC
AGAACACACATATACACACACAAATACAATCAAGTCAACAACTCCAAAAAGTCCAGATCTACATATATAC
ATACGTAAATAACAAAATCATGTAAATAATCACAATCATGTAATCCAGATCTATGCACATATATATATAC
ACAATTAATAAAAAAAATGATATAACAGATCTATATCTATGTATGTAACAACACAATCAGATGAGAGAAG
TGATGTTTTCAGATCTGTATACATACAAACACAAACAGATGAACAATTGATACGTAGATCCATATGTATA
CGTACAATTAGCTACACGATTAAATGAAAAAAATCAACGATTTCGGATTGGTACACACAAACGCAACAAT
ATGAAGAAATTCATATCTGATTAGATATAAACATAACCACGTGTAGATACACAGTCAAATCAACAAATTT
ATAGCTTCTAAACGGATGAGATGAACAAGATAAAGATATTCACATAAGGCATACATAAGATAAGCAGATT
AACAAACTAGCAATAATACATACCTAATTAAAACAAGGAATAACAGAGAGAGAGAGAGAGAGAGAGATTT
ACCTTGAAAATGAAGAGGAGAAGAGAGGATTTCTTAAAATTGGGGGTAGAGAAAGAAAGATGATGAATTG
TGAGAAAGGAGAGATAGAAGGGGGGGTTGTATATATAGGCTGTAGAAGATTATTTTTGTGTTTGAGGCGG
TGAAGGAAGAGGGGATCTGACTATGACACGTTTGCGGTTACGTATTTCGATAGGAGTCTTTCAACGCTTA
ACGCCGTTACTCTATATGACCGTTTGGGCCGTAACGGGGCCGTTTGTTAACGCTGATGTTGATTCTTTTC
TTTCTTTCTTTCTTCCTTTTTTAAAGAAGCAATTGTACAATCGTTGCTAGCTGTCAAACGGATAATTCGG
ATACGGATATGCCTATATTCATATCCGTAATCTCCAAGCTTGAATTCTTGCAGAGACCGAGACGTTGATC
GGCACGTAAGAGGTTCCAACTTTCACCATAATGAAATAAGATCACTACCGGGCGTATTTTTTGAGTTATC
GAGATTTTCAGGAGCTAAGGAAGCTAAAATGGAGAAAAAAATCACTGGATATACCACCGTTGATATATCC
CAATGGCATCGTAAAGAACATTTTGAGGCATTTCAGTCAGTTGCTCAATGTACCTATAACCAGACCGTTC
AGCTGGATATTACGGCCTTTTTAAAGACCGTAAAGAAAAATAAGCACAAGTTTTATCCGGCCTTTATTCA
CATTCTTGCCCGCCTGATGAATGCTCATCCGGAATTCCGTATGGCAATGAAAGACGGTGAGCTGGTGATA
TGGGATAGTGTTCACCCTTGTTACACCGTTTTCCATGAGCAAACTGAAACGTTTTCATCGCTCTGGAGTG
AATACCACGACGATTTCCGGCAGTTTCTACACATATATTCGCAAGATGTGGCGTGTTACGGTGAAAACCT
GGCCTATTTCCCTAAAGGGTTTATTGAGAATATGTTTTTCGTCTCAGCCAATCCCTGGGTGAGTTTCACC
AGTTTTGATTTAAACGTGGCCAATATGGACAACTTCTTCGCCCCCGTTTTCACCATGGGCAAATATTATA
CGCAAGGCGACAAGGTGCTGATGCCGCTGGCGATTCAGGTTCATCATGCCGTCTGTGATGGCTTCCATGT
CGGCAGAATGCTTAATGAATTACAACAGTACTGCGATGAGTGGCAGGGCGGGGCGTAATCGCGTGGATCC
GGCTTACTAAAAGCCAGATAACAGTATGCGTATTTGCGCGCTGATTTTTGCGGTATAAGAATATATACTG
ATATGTATACCCGAAGTATGTCAAAAAGAGGTATGCTATGAAGCAGCGTATTACAGTGACAGTTGACAGC
GACAGCTATCAGTTGCTCAAGGCATATATGATGTCAATATCTCCGGTCTGGTAAGCACAACCATGCAGAA
TGAAGCCCGTCGTCTGCGTGCCGAACGCTGGAAAGCGGAAAATCAGGAAGGGATGGCTGAGGTCGCCCGG
TTTATTGAAATGAACGGCTCTTTTGCTGACGAGAACAGGGGCTGGTGAAATGCAGTTTAAGGTTTACACC
TATAAAAGAGAGAGCCGTTATCGTCTGTTTGTGGATGTACAGAGTGATATTATTGACACGCCCGGGCGAC
GGATGGTGATCCCCCTGGCCAGTGCACGTCTGCTGTCAGATAAAGTCTCCCGTGAACTTTACCCGGTGGT
GCATATCGGGGATGAAAGCTGGCGCATGATGACCACCGATATGGCCAGTGTGCCGGTTTCCGTTATCGGG
GAAGAAGTGGCTGATCTCAGCCACCGCGAAAATGACATCAAAAACGCCATTAACCTGATGTTCTGGGGAA
TATAAATGTCAGGCTCCCTTATACACAGCCAGTCGGTCTCAGCTTCTGCAGGCATGCGACGTCGAGCTTA
GCTTGAGCTTGGATCAGATTGTCGTTTCCCGCCTTCAGTTTAAACTATCAGTGTTTGACAGGATATATTG
GCGGGTAAACCTAAGAGAAAAGAGCGTTTATTAGAATAATCGGATATTTAAAAGGGCGTGAAAAGGTTTA
TCCGTTCGTCCATTTGTATGTGCATGCCAACCACAGGGTTCCCCTCGGGATCAAAGTACTTTAAAGTACT
TTAAAGTACTTTAAAGTACTTTGATCCAACCCCTCCGCTGCTATAGTGCAGTCGGCTTCTGACGTTCAGT
GCAGCCGTGTTCTGAAAACGACATGTCGCACAAGTCCTAAGTTACGCGACAGGCTGCCGCCCTGCCCTT
Features (pLannotate 1.2.2; 23 found; start..end, strand, type, name):
    101..502     +  CDS            Y4CG_SINFN (fragment): Protein inferred from homology: Swiss-Prot protein existence level 3. From Sinorhizobium fredii (strain NBRC 101917 / NGR234).
   1062..1691    +  CDS            pVS1 StaA: stability protein from the Pseudomonas plasmid pVS1 (Heeb et al., 2000)
   2124..3192    +  CDS            pVS1 RepA (fragment): replication protein from the Pseudomonas plasmid pVS1 (Heeb et al., 2000)
   3258..3452    +  rep_origin     pVS1 oriV: origin of replication for the Pseudomonas plasmid pVS1 (Heeb et al., 2000)
   3655..3694    +  CDS            rop (fragment): Rop protein, which maintains plasmids at low copy number; rop
   3796..3936    +  misc_feature   bom: basis of mobility region from pBR322
   4122..4710    -  rep_origin     ori: high-copy-number ColE1/pMB1/pBR322/pUC origin of replication
   4954..5741    -  CDS            SmR (fragment): aminoglycoside adenylyltransferase (Murphy, 1985); aadA; confers resistance to spectinomycin and streptomycin
   5752..5808    -  CDS            GmR (fragment): gentamycin acetyltransferase; aacC1; confers resistance to gentamycin
   5984..6007    -  promoter       Pc promoter (fragment): intI1 (promoter lies within the coding sequence); class 1 integron promoter
   6266..6290    +  misc_feature   LB T-DNA repeat: left border repeat from nopaline C58 T-DNA
   6466..6648    +  promoter       NOS promoter: nopaline synthase promoter NOS promoter
   6669..7217    +  CDS            bar: PAT_STRHY - Experimental evidence at protein level: Swiss-Prot protein existence level 1. Inactivates phosphinothricin (PPT) by transfer of an acetyl group from acetyl CoA. Can also acetylate demethylphosphinothricin but not PTT or glutamate. This enzyme is an effector of phosphinothricin tripeptide (PTT or bialaphos) resistance. From Streptomyces hygroscopicus. Introduced by genetic manipulation and expressed in glufosinate-tolerant maize by Dekalb Genetics.
   7248..7500    +  terminator     NOS terminator: nopaline synthase terminator and poly(A) signal
   7989..8681    -  CDS            TagRFP: TagRFP is a basic (constitutively fluorescent) red fluorescent protein published in 2007, derived from Entacmaea quadricolor. It has very low acid sensitivity.
   8682..9398    -  CDS            OLEO2_BRANA: Experimental evidence at protein level: Swiss-Prot protein existence level 1. May have a structural role to stabilize the lipid body during desiccation of the seed by preventing coalescence of the oil. Probably interacts with both lipid and phospholipid moieties of lipid bodies. May also provide recognition signals for specific lipase anchorage in lipolysis during seedling growth. From Brassica napus (Rape).
   9888..10595   -  terminator     OCS terminator: octopine synthase terminator
  10639..14742   -  CDS            cas9: CAS9_STRP1 - Also known as csn1 From Streptococcus pyogenes serotype M1.
  15746..15848   +  promoter       cat promoter: promoter of the E. coli cat gene encoding chloramphenicol acetyltransferase
  15849..16508   +  CDS            CmR: chloramphenicol acetyltransferase; cat; confers resistance to chloramphenicol
  16687..16845   +  CDS            ccdA (fragment): CCDA_ECO57 - Also known as H, letA. Experimental evidence at protein level: Swiss-Prot protein existence level 1. Antitoxin component of a type II toxin-antitoxin (TA) system which inhibits the post-segregational killing (PSK) of plasmid-free cells, also referred to as a plasmid addiction system. Binds to and blocks the activity of CcdB; will also remove bound CcdB protein from the CcdB-GyrA complex by forming a CcdA-CcdB complex, a process termed rejuvenation. Functions as a transcriptional corepressor for the ccdAB operon, repression also requires CcdB (By similarity). From Escherichia coli
  16850..17152   +  CDS            ccdB: CCDB_ECOLI - Also known as G, letB, letD. Experimental evidence at protein level: Swiss-Prot protein existence level 1. Toxic component of a type II toxin-antitoxin (TA) system, functioning in plasmid maintainence. Responsible for the post- segregational killing (PSK) of plasmid-free cells, also referred to as a plasmid addiction system. Half-life of over 2 hours. Cell killing by CcdB is accompanied by filamentation, defects in chromosome and plasmid segregation, defects in cell division, formation of anucleate cells, decreased DNA synthesis and plasmid loss. Interferes with the activity of DN
  17276..17300   +  misc_feature   RB T-DNA repeat: right border repeat from nopaline C58 T-DNA
