[The description below was written by a language model from this plasmid's Addgene catalogue record and pLannotate feature annotations shown in this document.]
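Description:
pDGE146 is a 17.6 kb binary T-DNA vector for plant CRISPR/Cas9 genome editing, built on the pJOG292 backbone and described as a recipient plasmid for multiplexing, that is, a destination vector into which guide RNA expression units are assembled. Outside the T-DNA borders it carries the pVS1 replication and stability functions (RepA, StaA, oriV) that support maintenance in Agrobacterium, together with a high-copy ColE1/pUC-type origin and the pBR322 bom region for propagation in E. coli. Backbone selection is by an aadA spectinomycin/streptomycin resistance gene.

Between the nopaline-type left and right border repeats lie four modules. A NOS promoter–bar–NOS terminator cassette confers phosphinothricin (BASTA) resistance for selecting transformed plants. A fusion of an oleosin coding sequence (annotated as a Brassica napus oleosin match) to TagRFP forms the FAST marker, which makes transgenic seeds red fluorescent, so that they can be identified, or transgene-free seeds picked out, without herbicide treatment. Streptococcus pyogenes Cas9 is followed by the OCS terminator. According to the catalogue entry it is driven by the PcUbi (parsley ubiquitin) promoter, although this promoter is not annotated in the feature table. Next to the right border sits a chloramphenicol resistance/ccdB counter-selection cassette, the listed 1.5 kb insert, from which a BsaI site has been removed. This removal suggests that BsaI-based Golden Gate cloning is used to replace the cassette with guide RNA arrays, though the record does not state the cloning method. Because CcdB is toxic to ordinary E. coli, the empty vector must be kept in a ccdB-tolerant strain, while correctly assembled clones lose the toxin gene and chloramphenicol resistance. The associated work used this toolkit to generate chromosomal deletions in dicotyledonous plants.
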