Addgene plasmid #79449: pDGE146
Purpose: recipient plasmid [multiplexing]; pPcUbi:Cas9, FAST, BASTA
Depositing lab: Johannes Stuttmann. Depositing organization: Martin-Luther-Universitaet Halle-Wittenberg, Faculty of Medicine. Publication: Generation of chromosomal deletions in dicotyledonous plants employing a user-friendly genome editing toolkit. Ordon J, Gantner J, Kemna J, Schwalgun L, Reschke M, Streubel J, Boch J, Stuttmann J. Plant J. 2016 Aug 31. doi: 10.1111/tpj.13319. PubMed 27579989.
Backbone
  Vector backbone: pJOG292
  Vector type: Plant Expression, CRISPR
Growth in bacteria
  Bacterial resistance: Chloramphenicol and Spectinomycin, 25 & 50 μg/mL
  Growth temperature: 37°C
  Growth strain: ccdB Survival
  Copy number: High Copy
Gene/Insert
  Gene/Insert name: ccdB
  Insert size (bp): 1498
  Mutation: BsaI site eliminated
  Entrez Gene: ccdB(letD) (a.k.a. D616_p97105, Fpla045)
Terms and licenses: Academic/Nonprofit Terms; Industry Terms: Not Available to Industry
How to cite: pDGE146 was a gift from Johannes Stuttmann (Addgene plasmid # 79449 ; http://n2t.net/addgene:79449 ; RRID:Addgene_79449)
