>Addgene plasmid #79449 | pDGE146 | addgene partial sequence | sequence record 153875 | NOS-F 5'-GCGTTCAAAAGTCGCCTAAG-3'
CAAATATTTCTTGTCAAAATGCTCCACTGACGTTCCATAAATTCCCCTCGGTATCCAATTAGAGTCTCAT
ATTCACTCTCAATCCAAATAATCTGCACCGGATCTGGATCGTTTCGCATGTCTCCTGAAAGAAGGCCTGC
TGATATTAGAAGGGCTACTGAGGCTGATATGCCTGCTGTGTGCACTATTGTGAATCATTACATTGAGACT
TCTACTGTGAATTTCAGGACTGAGCCTCAAGAACCACAAGAGTGGACTGATGATCTTGTGAGGCTTAGAG
AGAGGTATCCTTGGCTTGTTGCTGAAGTGGATGGTGAAGTGGCTGGTATTGCTTATGCTGGTCCTTGGAA
GGCTAGGAATGCTTACGATTGGACTGCTGAGTCTACTGTTTACGTGTCTCCTAGGCATCAAAGAACTGGT
CTTGGATCTACTCTTTACACTCATCTTTTGAAGTCTTTGGAGGCTCAGGGTTTCAAGTCTGTGGTTGCTG
TGATTGGACTTCCTAATGATCCTTCTGTGAGGATGCATGAGGCTCTTGGTTATGCTCCTAGGGGAATGCT
TAGAGCTGCTGGTTTCAAACATGGAAATTGGCATGATGTGGGATTCTGGCAGCTTGATTTCTCTCTTCCT
GTTCCTCCTAGACCTGTTCTTCCTGTGACTGAGATTTGAGCGGGACTCTGGATCTAGAGTCAAGCAGATC
GTTCAAACATTTGGCAATAAAGTTTCTTAAGATTGAATCCTGTTGCCGGTCTTGCGATGATTATCATATA
ATTTCTGTTGAATTACGTTAAGCATGTAATAATTAACATGTAATGCATGACGTTATTTATGAGATGGGTT
TTTATGATTAGAGTCCCGCAATTATACATTTAATACGCGATAGAAAACAAAATATAGCGCGCAAACTAGG
ATAAATTATCGCGCGCGGTGTCATCTATGTTACTAGATCGACGCTTGCTGAATTGGAGCGCTCCATGGGA
ATTCGTAAAGCGACTAAATGGAGCAACCTACTGTTTTTGAAG
