>Addgene plasmid #79449 | pDGE146 | addgene partial sequence | sequence record 153876 | CAT-R 5'-GCAACTGACTGAAATGCCTC-3'
CCATTGGGATATATCAACGGTGGTATATCCAGTGATTTTTTTCTCCATTTTAGCTTCCTTAGCTCCTGAA
AATCTCGATAACTCAAAAAATACGCCCGGTAGTGATCTTATTTCATTATGGTGAAAGTTGGAACCTCTTA
CGTGCCGATCAACGTCTCGGTCTCTGCAAGAATTCAAGCTTGGAGATTACGGATATGAATATAGGCATAT
CCGTATCCGAATTATCCGTTTGACAGCTAGCAACGATTGTACAATTGCTTCTTTAAAAAAGGAAGAAAGA
AAGAAAGAAAAGAATCAACATCAGCGTTAACAAACGGCCCCGTTACGGCCCAAACGGTCATATAGAGTAA
CGGCGTTAAGCGTTGAAAGACTCCTATCGAAATACGTAACCGCAAACGTGTCATAGTCAGATCCCCTCTT
CCTTCACCGCCTCAAACACAAAAATAATCTTCTACAGCCTATATATACAACCCCCCCTTCTATCTCTCCT
TTCTCACAATTCATCATCTTTCTTTCTCTACCCCCAATTTTAAGAAATCCTCTCTTCTCCTCTTCATTTT
CAAGGTAAATCTCTCTCTCTCTCTCTCTCTCTGTTATTCCTTGTTTTAATTAGGTATGTATTATTGCTAG
TTTGTTAATCTGCTTATCTTATGTATGCCTTATGTGAATATCTTTATCTTGTTCATCTCATCCGTTTAGA
AGCTATAAATTTGTTGATTTGACTGTGTATCTACACGTGGTTATGTTTATATCTAATCAGATATGAATTT
CTTCATATTGTTGCGTTTGTGTGTACCAATCCGAAATCGTTGATTTTTTTCATTTAATCGTGTAGCTAAT
TGTACGTATACATATGGATCTACGTATCAATTGTTCATCTGTTTGTGTTTGTATGTATACAGATCTGAAA
ACATCACTTCTCTCATCTGATTGTGTTGTTACATACATAGATATAGATCTGTTATATCATTTTTT
